Addgene plasmid #30720: pCS2-F2-GCA
Depositing lab: Nathan Lawson & Scot Wolfe. Depositing organization: University of Massachusetts, Worcester. Publication: Evaluation and application of modularly assembled zinc-finger nucleases in zebrafish. Zhu C, Smith T, McNulty J, Rayla AL, Lakshmanan A, Siekmann AF, Buffardi M, Meng X, Shin J, Padmanabhan A, Cifuentes D, Giraldez AJ, Look AT, Epstein JA, Lawson ND, Wolfe SA. Development. 2011 Oct;138(20):4555-64. 10.1242/dev.066779 PubMed 21937602.
Backbone
  Vector backbone: pCS2 (modified)
  Backbone size w/o insert (bp): 2877
  Vector type: mRNA production
Growth in bacteria
  Bacterial resistance: Ampicillin, 100 μg/mL
  Growth temperature: 37°C
  Growth strain: DH5alpha
  Growth instructions: XL1Blue
  Copy number: High Copy
Gene/Insert
  Gene/Insert name: F2 GCA
  Insert size (bp): 267
  Tag / fusion protein: HA (N terminal on insert)
  Cloning method: Restriction Enzyme; 5′ cloning site KpnI (not destroyed); 3′ cloning site XbalI (not destroyed)
  Sequencing primers: 5′ SP6; 3′ attaaccctcactaaaggga
Terms and licenses: Academic/Nonprofit Terms; Industry Terms: Not Available to Industry
How to cite: pCS2-F2-GCA was a gift from Nathan Lawson & Scot Wolfe (Addgene plasmid # 30720 ; http://n2t.net/addgene:30720 ; RRID:Addgene_30720)
