[The description below was written by a language model from this plasmid's Addgene catalogue record.]
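Description:
pCS2-F2-GCA is a small bacterial plasmid built on a modified pCS2 backbone (about 2.9 kb without insert) and catalogued as a vector for mRNA production. It is maintained at high copy number in E. coli under ampicillin selection. No feature table accompanies the record, so the origin of replication, promoters and polyadenylation elements are not explicitly listed. The use of an SP6 primer for 5′ sequencing is consistent with the SP6 promoter found in pCS2-family vectors, which allows in vitro transcription of mRNA, but how the backbone was modified is not stated.

The insert, "F2 GCA", is 267 bp long, carries an N-terminal HA epitope tag, and sits between KpnI and XbaI sites, both of which are retained so the fragment can be excised or exchanged. The record does not define the insert further. Given the name and the associated work on modularly assembled zinc-finger nucleases in zebrafish, it most plausibly represents a zinc-finger module for the finger 2 position that recognises the DNA triplet GCA. That reading is an inference from the name and context rather than a stated fact.

On that interpretation, the plasmid would serve as one component of a module archive from which individual fingers are combined into multi-finger arrays targeting chosen genomic sequences. Such arrays are fused to a nuclease domain and expressed from injected mRNA to induce targeted lesions in zebrafish embryos. The record itself lists no nuclease domain, species of origin or additional features for this construct.
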