>Addgene plasmid #30720 | pCS2-F2-GCA | depositor partial sequence | sequence record 38916 | pCS2-F2-GCA sequence 267 bps
GGTACCCGCCCATATGCTTGCCCTGTCGAGTCCTGTGACCGCCGCTTCAGTCAGTCTGGTGACCTGACCC
GTCACATCCGGATTCACACAGGCCAGAAGCCCTTCCAGTGTCGCATCTGCATGAGGAACTTCAGCCAGTC
TGGTGACCTCACCCGCCACATCCGCACCCACACAGGCGAGAAGCCTTTTGCATGCGACATCTGCGGCAGG
AAGTTCGCGCGCAGCGACAACCTCTCTGAGCACACCAAGATCCACACAGGTGGATCC
