>Addgene plasmid #30720 | pCS2-F2-GCA | addgene partial sequence | sequence record 38917 | SP6  5'-ATTTAGGTGACACTATAG-3'
ATCTGCCACCATGGCTCCAAGAAGAAGCGTAAGGTATACCCATACGATGTTCCTGACTATGCGGGCTATC
CCTATGACGTCCCGGACTATGCAGGATCGTATCCATATGACGTTCCAGATTACGCTGCTCATGGTACCCG
CCCATATGCTTGCCCTGTCGAGTCCTGTGACCGCCGCTTCAGTCAGTCTGGTGACCTGACCCGTCACATC
CGGATTCACACAGGCCAGAAGCCCTTCCAGTGTCGCATCTGCATGAGGAACTTCAGCCAGTCTGGTGACC
TCACCCGCCACATCCGCACCCACACAGGCGAGAAGCCTTTTGCATGCGACATCTGCGGCAGGAAGTTCGC
GCGCAGCGACAACCTCTCTGAGCACACCAAGATCCACACAGGTGGATCCCAACTAGTCAAAAGTGAACTG
GAGGAGAAGAAATCTGAACTTCGTCATAAATTGAAATATGTGCCTCATGAATATATTGAATTAATTGAAA
TTGCCAGAAATTCCACTCAGGATAGAATTCTTGAAATGAAGGTAATGGAATTTTTTATGAAAGTTTATGG
ATATAGAGGTAAACATTTGGGTGGATCAAGGAAACCGGACGGAGCAATTTATACTGTCGGATCTCCTATT
GATTACGGTGTGATCGTGGATACTAAAGCTTATAGCGGAGGTTATAATCTGCCAATTGGCCAAGCAGATG
AAATGCAACGATATGTCAAAGAAAATCAAACACGAAACAAACATATCAACCCTAATGAATGGTGGAAAGT
CTATCCATCTTCTGTAACGGAATTTAAGTTTTTATTTGTGAGTGGTCACTTTAAAGGAAACTACAAAGCT
CAGCTTACACGATTAAA
